Addgene plasmid #233630: MC4R
Purpose: encodes the human melanocortin 4 receptor, without any tags
Depositing lab: Christian Gruber. Publication: Development of Melanocortin 4 Receptor Agonists by Exploiting Animal-Derived Macrocyclic, Disulfide-Rich Peptide Scaffolds. Muratspahic E, Aslanoglou D, White AM, Draxler C, Kozisek X, Farooq Z, Craik DJ, McCormick PJ, Durek T, Gruber CW. ACS Pharmacol Transl Sci. 2023 Sep 26;6(10):1373-1381. doi: 10.1021/acsptsci.3c00090. eCollection 2023 Oct 13. PubMed 37854631.
Backbone
  Vector backbone: pcDNA3.1
  Backbone manufacturer: Clontech
  Backbone size w/o insert (bp): 5400
  Vector type: Mammalian Expression
Growth in bacteria
  Bacterial resistance: Ampicillin, 100 μg/mL
  Growth temperature: 37°C
  Growth strain: DH5alpha
  Copy number: High Copy
Gene/Insert
  Gene/Insert name: MC4R
  Species: H. sapiens (human)
  Insert size (bp): 996
  Entrez Gene: MC4R (a.k.a. BMIQ20)
  Promoter: CMV/T7
  Cloning method: Restriction Enzyme; 5′ cloning site Unknown (unknown if destroyed); 3′ cloning site Unknown (unknown if destroyed)
Terms and licenses: Academic/Nonprofit Terms; Industry Terms: Not Available to Industry
How to cite: MC4R was a gift from Christian Gruber (Addgene plasmid # 233630 ; http://n2t.net/addgene:233630 ; RRID:Addgene_233630)
