[The description below was written by a language model from this plasmid's Addgene catalogue record and pLannotate feature annotations shown in this document.]
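Description:
MC4R is a mammalian expression plasmid built on the pcDNA3.1 backbone that carries the full-length human melanocortin 4 receptor coding sequence (996 bp) with no epitope or fluorescent tags. The sequenced construct is about 6.4 kb, consistent with the stated backbone and insert sizes. It is propagated in E. coli through a high-copy ColE1/pUC-type origin and selected with ampicillin via the β-lactamase gene and its native promoter. An f1 origin is also present, which allows single-stranded DNA production. Short annotated fragments such as the bom region, lac promoter/operator, lacI, ble and a truncated HIV-1 LTR match are small backbone remnants or annotation hits, not functional modules.

The MC4R open reading frame sits downstream of the human cytomegalovirus immediate early enhancer and promoter, which drive strong constitutive transcription in mammalian cells, and is followed by the bovine growth hormone polyadenylation signal. A T7 promoter lies between the CMV promoter and the insert and can be used for in vitro transcription or as a sequencing primer site. A separate cassette, consisting of the SV40 enhancer/early promoter, the neomycin phosphotransferase gene and the SV40 polyadenylation signal, permits G418 selection of stably transfected cells. The restriction sites used for cloning are not recorded.

MC4R is a G protein-coupled receptor that responds to melanocortin peptides, signals through adenylate cyclase and cAMP, and is central to energy homeostasis. The plasmid was deposited in connection with work developing MC4R agonists from disulfide-rich macrocyclic peptide scaffolds, so it is suited to heterologous expression of the untagged receptor for ligand pharmacology and signalling studies.
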