Features (pLannotate 1.2.2; 20 found; start..end, strand, type, name):
     28..80      -  misc_feature   bom (fragment): basis of mobility region from pBR322
    235..614     +  enhancer       CMV enhancer: human cytomegalovirus immediate early enhancer
    615..818     +  promoter       CMV promoter: human cytomegalovirus (CMV) immediate early promoter
    814..847     +  LTR            5' LTR (truncated) (fragment): truncated 5' long terminal repeat (LTR) from HIV-1
    863..881     +  promoter       T7 promoter: promoter for bacteriophage T7 RNA polymerase
    961..1956    +  CDS            MC4R (sequence withheld): MC4R_HUMAN - Experimental evidence at protein level: Swiss-Prot protein existence level 1. Receptor specific to the heptapeptide core common to adrenocorticotropic hormone and alpha-, beta-, and gamma-MSH. Plays a central role in energy homeostasis and somatic growth. This receptor is mediated by G proteins that stimulate adenylate cyclase (cAMP). From Homo sapiens (Human).
   2003..2227    +  polyA_signal   bGH poly(A) signal: bovine growth hormone polyadenylation signal
   2231..2252    +  promoter       SV40 promoter (fragment): SV40 enhancer and early promoter
   2273..2701    +  rep_origin     f1 ori (sequence partly withheld): f1 bacteriophage origin of replication; arrow indicates direction of (+) strand synthesis
   2715..3044    +  promoter       SV40 promoter: SV40 enhancer and early promoter
   3111..3902    +  CDS            neo: KKA2_KLEPN - Also known as kan, nptII. Experimental evidence at protein level: Swiss-Prot protein existence level 1. Resistance to kanamycin, neomycin, paromomycin, ribostamycin, butirosin and gentamicin B. From Klebsiella pneumoniae.
   3926..4084    +  CDS            ble (fragment): BLE_KLEPN - Experimental evidence at protein level: Swiss-Prot protein existence level 1. Binding protein with a strong affinity to the bleomycin family of antibiotics. Binds to CL990; an antimitotic-antibiotic compound. From Klebsiella pneumoniae.
   4079..4200    +  polyA_signal   SV40 poly(A) signal: SV40 polyadenylation signal
   4273..4289    -  protein_bind   lac operator: The lac repressor binds to the lac operator to inhibit transcription in E. coli. This inhibition can be relieved by adding lactose or isopropyl-β-D-thiogalactopyranoside (IPTG). lac repressor encoded by lacI
   4297..4327    -  promoter       lac promoter: promoter for the E. coli lac operon
   4342..4363    -  protein_bind   CAP binding site: CAP binding activates transcription in the presence of cAMP. E. coli catabolite activator protein
   4376..4468    -  CDS            lacI (fragment): lac repressor; lacI; The lac repressor binds to the lac operator to inhibit transcription in E. coli. This inhibition can be relieved by adding lactose or isopropyl-β-D-thiogalactopyranoside (IPTG).
   4651..5239    -  rep_origin     ori: high-copy-number ColE1/pMB1/pBR322/pUC origin of replication
   5410..6270    -  CDS            AmpR: β-lactamase; bla; confers resistance to ampicillin, carbenicillin, and related antibiotics
   6271..6375    -  promoter       AmpR promoter: bla
>Addgene plasmid #233630 | MC4R | addgene full sequence | sequence record 468189 | Addgene NGS Result
GACGGATCGGGAGATCTCCCGATCCCCTATGGTGCACTCTCAGTACAATCTGCTCTGATGCCGCATAGTT
AAGCCAGTATCTGCTCCCTGCTTGTGTGTTGGAGGTCGCTGAGTAGTGCGCGAGCAAAATTTAAGCTACA
ACAAGGCAAGGCTTGACCGACAATTGCATGAAGAATCTGCTTAGGGTTAGGCGTTTTGCGCTGCTTCGCG
ATGTACGGGCCAGATATACGCGTTGACATTGATTATTGACTAGTTATTAATAGTAATCAATTACGGGGTC
ATTAGTTCATAGCCCATATATGGAGTTCCGCGTTACATAACTTACGGTAAATGGCCCGCCTGGCTGACCG
CCCAACGACCCCCGCCCATTGACGTCAATAATGACGTATGTTCCCATAGTAACGCCAATAGGGACTTTCC
ATTGACGTCAATGGGTGGAGTATTTACGGTAAACTGCCCACTTGGCAGTACATCAAGTGTATCATATGCC
AAGTACGCCCCCTATTGACGTCAATGACGGTAAATGGCCCGCCTGGCATTATGCCCAGTACATGACCTTA
TGGGACTTTCCTACTTGGCAGTACATCTACGTATTAGTCATCGCTATTACCATGGTGATGCGGTTTTGGC
AGTACATCAATGGGCGTGGATAGCGGTTTGACTCACGGGGATTTCCAAGTCTCCACCCCATTGACGTCAA
TGGGAGTTTGTTTTGGCACCAAAATCAACGGGACTTTCCAAAATGTCGTAACAACTCCGCCCCATTGACG
CAAATGGGCGGTAGGCGTGTACGGTGGGAGGTCTATATAAGCAGAGCTCTCTGGCTAACTAGAGAACCCA
CTGCTTACTGGCTTATCGAAATTAATACGACTCACTATAGGGAGACCCAAGCTGGCTAGCGTTTAAACTT
AAGCTTGGTACCGAGCTCGGATCCACTAGTCCAGTGTGGTGGAATTCACC
[996 nt withheld, positions 961-1956]
TAACTCGAGTCTAGAGGGCCCGTTTAAACCCGCTGATCAGCCTCGACTGTGCCTTCTAGTTGCCAGCCAT
CTGTTGTTTGCCCCTCCCCCGTGCCTTCCTTGACCCTGGAAGGTGCCACTCCCACTGTCCTTTCCTAATA
AAATGAGGAAATTGCATCGCATTGTCTGAGTAGGTGTCATTCTATTCTGGGGGGTGGGGTGGGGCAGGAC
AGCAAGGGGGAGGATTGGGAAGACAATAGCAGGCATGCTGGGGATGCGGTGGGCTCTATGGCTTCTGAGG
CGGAAAGAACCAGCTGGGGCTCTAGGGGGTATCCCC
[124 nt withheld, positions 2273-2396]
C
[91 nt withheld, positions 2398-2488]
A
[49 nt withheld, positions 2490-2538]
CCTTTGACGTTGGAGTCCACGTTCTTT
[37 nt withheld, positions 2566-2602]
ACCCTATCTCGGTCTATTCTTTTGATTTATAAGGGATTTTGCCGATTTCGGCCTATTGGTTAAAAAATGA
GCTGATTTAACAAAAATTTAACGCGAATTAATTCTGTGGAATGTGTGTCAGTTAGGGTGTGGAAAGTCCC
CAGGCTCCCCAGCAGGCAGAAGTATGCAAAGCATGCATCTCAATTAGTCAGCAACCAGGTGTGGAAAGTC
CCCAGGCTCCCCAGCAGGCAGAAGTATGCAAAGCATGCATCTCAATTAGTCAGCAACCATAGTCCCGCCC
CTAACTCCGCCCATCCCGCCCCTAACTCCGCCCAGTTCCGCCCATTCTCCGCCCCATGGCTGACTAATTT
TTTTTATTTATGCAGAGGCCGAGGCCGCCTCTGCCTCTGAGCTATTCCAGAAGTAGTGAGGAGGCTTTTT
TGGAGGCCTAGGCTTTTGCAAAAAGCTCCCGGGAGCTTGTATATCCATTTTCGGATCTGATCAAGAGACA
GGATGAGGATCGTTTCGCATGATTGAACAAGATGGATTGCACGCAGGTTCTCCGGCCGCTTGGGTGGAGA
GGCTATTCGGCTATGACTGGGCACAACAGACAATCGGCTGCTCTGATGCCGCCGTGTTCCGGCTGTCAGC
GCAGGGGCGCCCGGTTCTTTTTGTCAAGACCGACCTGTCCGGTGCCCTGAATGAACTGCAGGACGAGGCA
GCGCGGCTATCGTGGCTGGCCACGACGGGCGTTCCTTGCGCAGCTGTGCTCGACGTTGTCACTGAAGCGG
GAAGGGACTGGCTGCTATTGGGCGAAGTGCCGGGGCAGGATCTCCTGTCATCTCACCTTGCTCCTGCCGA
GAAAGTATCCATCATGGCTGATGCAATGCGGCGGCTGCATACGCTTGATCCGGCTACCTGCCCATTCGAC
CACCAAGCGAAACATCGCATCGAGCGAGCACGTACTCGGATGGAAGCCGGTCTTGTCGATCAGGATGATC
TGGACGAAGAGCATCAGGGGCTCGCGCCAGCCGAACTGTTCGCCAGGCTCAAGGCGCGCATGCCCGACGG
CGAGGATCTCGTCGTGACCCATGGCGATGCCTGCTTGCCGAATATCATGGTGGAAAATGGCCGCTTTTCT
GGATTCATCGACTGTGGCCGGCTGGGTGTGGCGGACCGCTATCAGGACATAGCGTTGGCTACCCGTGATA
TTGCTGAAGAGCTTGGCGGCGAATGGGCTGACCGCTTCCTCGTGCTTTACGGTATCGCCGCTCCCGATTC
GCAGCGCATCGCCTTCTATCGCCTTCTTGACGAGTTCTTCTGAGCGGGACTCTGGGGTTCGAAATGACCG
ACCAAGCGACGCCCAACCTGCCATCACGAGATTTCGATTCCACCGCCGCCTTCTATGAAAGGTTGGGCTT
CGGAATCGTTTTCCGGGACGCCGGCTGGATGATCCTCCAGCGCGGGGATCTCATGCTGGAGTTCTTCGCC
CACCCCAACTTGTTTATTGCAGCTTATAATGGTTACAAATAAAGCAATAGCATCACAAATTTCACAAATA
AAGCATTTTTTTCACTGCATTCTAGTTGTGGTTTGTCCAAACTCATCAATGTATCTTATCATGTCTGTAT
ACCGTCGACCTCTAGCTAGAGCTTGGCGTAATCATGGTCATAGCTGTTTCCTGTGTGAAATTGTTATCCG
CTCACAATTCCACACAACATACGAGCCGGAAGCATAAAGTGTAAAGCCTGGGGTGCCTAATGAGTGAGCT
AACTCACATTAATTGCGTTGCGCTCACTGCCCGCTTTCCAGTCGGGAAACCTGTCGTGCCAGCTGCATTA
ATGAATCGGCCAACGCGCGGGGAGAGGCGGTTTGCGTATTGGGCGCTCTTCCGCTTCCTCGCTCACTGAC
TCGCTGCGCTCGGTCGTTCGGCTGCGGCGAGCGGTATCAGCTCACTCAAAGGCGGTAATACGGTTATCCA
CAGAATCAGGGGATAACGCAGGAAAGAACATGTGAGCAAAAGGCCAGCAAAAGGCCAGGAACCGTAAAAA
GGCCGCGTTGCTGGCGTTTTTCCATAGGCTCCGCCCCCCTGACGAGCATCACAAAAATCGACGCTCAAGT
CAGAGGTGGCGAAACCCGACAGGACTATAAAGATACCAGGCGTTTCCCCCTGGAAGCTCCCTCGTGCGCT
CTCCTGTTCCGACCCTGCCGCTTACCGGATACCTGTCCGCCTTTCTCCCTTCGGGAAGCGTGGCGCTTTC
TCATAGCTCACGCTGTAGGTATCTCAGTTCGGTGTAGGTCGTTCGCTCCAAGCTGGGCTGTGTGCACGAA
CCCCCCGTTCAGCCCGACCGCTGCGCCTTATCCGGTAACTATCGTCTTGAGTCCAACCCGGTAAGACACG
ACTTATCGCCACTGGCAGCAGCCACTGGTAACAGGATTAGCAGAGCGAGGTATGTAGGCGGTGCTACAGA
GTTCTTGAAGTGGTGGCCTAACTACGGCTACACTAGAAGAACAGTATTTGGTATCTGCGCTCTGCTGAAG
CCAGTTACCTTCGGAAAAAGAGTTGGTAGCTCTTGATCCGGCAAACAAACCACCGCTGGTAGCGGTGGTT
TTTTTGTTTGCAAGCAGCAGATTACGCGCAGAAAAAAAGGATCTCAAGAAGATCCTTTGATCTTTTCTAC
GGGGTCTGACGCTCAGTGGAACGAAAACTCACGTTAAGGGATTTTGGTCATGAGATTATCAAAAAGGATC
TTCACCTAGATCCTTTTAAATTAAAAATGAAGTTTTAAATCAATCTAAAGTATATATGAGTAAACTTGGT
CTGACAGTTACCAATGCTTAATCAGTGAGGCACCTATCTCAGCGATCTGTCTATTTCGTTCATCCATAGT
TGCCTGACTCCCCGTCGTGTAGATAACTACGATACGGGAGGGCTTACCATCTGGCCCCAGTGCTGCAATG
ATACCGCGAGACCCACGCTCACCGGCTCCAGATTTATCAGCAATAAACCAGCCAGCCGGAAGGGCCGAGC
GCAGAAGTGGTCCTGCAACTTTATCCGCCTCCATCCAGTCTATTAATTGTTGCCGGGAAGCTAGAGTAAG
TAGTTCGCCAGTTAATAGTTTGCGCAACGTTGTTGCCATTGCTACAGGCATCGTGGTGTCACGCTCGTCG
TTTGGTATGGCTTCATTCAGCTCCGGTTCCCAACGATCAAGGCGAGTTACATGATCCCCCATGTTGTGCA
AAAAAGCGGTTAGCTCCTTCGGTCCTCCGATCGTTGTCAGAAGTAAGTTGGCCGCAGTGTTATCACTCAT
GGTTATGGCAGCACTGCATAATTCTCTTACTGTCATGCCATCCGTAAGATGCTTTTCTGTGACTGGTGAG
TACTCAACCAAGTCATTCTGAGAATAGTGTATGCGGCGACCGAGTTGCTCTTGCCCGGCGTCAATACGGG
ATAATACCGCGCCACATAGCAGAACTTTAAAAGTGCTCATCATTGGAAAACGTTCTTCGGGGCGAAAACT
CTCAAGGATCTTACCGCTGTTGAGATCCAGTTCGATGTAACCCACTCGTGCACCCAACTGATCTTCAGCA
TCTTTTACTTTCACCAGCGTTTCTGGGTGAGCAAAAACAGGAAGGCAAAATGCCGCAAAAAAGGGAATAA
GGGCGACACGGAAATGTTGAATACTCATACTCTTCCTTTTTCAATATTATTGAAGCATTTATCAGGGTTA
TTGTCTCATGAGCGGATACATATTTGAATGTATTTAGAAAAATAAACAAATAGGGGTTCCGCGCACATTT
CCCCGAAAAGTGCCACCTGACGTC
